>Addgene plasmid #229857 | pSpCas9 (BB)-2A-GFP-RB1sg | addgene full sequence | sequence record 458440 | Addgene NGS Result
AGGCCGAGAATATCATCCACCTGTTTACCCTGACCAATCTGGGAGCCCCTGCCGCCTTCAAGTACTTTGA
CACCACCATCGACCGGAAGAGGTACACCAGCACCAAAGAGGTGCTGGACGCCACCCTGATCCACCAGAGC
ATCACCGGCCTGTACGAGACACGGATCGACCTGTCTCAGCTGGGAGGCGACAAAAGGCCGGCGGCCACGA
AAAAGGCCGGCCAGGCAAAAAAGAAAAAGGAATTCGGCAGTGGAGAGGGCAGAGGAAGTCTGCTAACATG
CGGTGACGTCGAGGAGAATCCTGGCCCAGTGAGCAAGGGCGAGGAGCTGTTCACCGGGGTGGTGCCCATC
CTGGTCGAGCTGGACGGCGACGTAAACGGCCACAAGTTCAGCGTGTCCGGCGAGGGCGAGGGCGATGCCA
CCTACGGCAAGCTGACCCTGAAGTTCATCTGCACCACCGGCAAGCTGCCCGTGCCCTGGCCCACCCTCGT
GACCACCCTGACCTACGGCGTGCAGTGCTTCAGCCGCTACCCCGACCACATGAAGCAGCACGACTTCTTC
AAGTCCGCCATGCCCGAAGGCTACGTCCAGGAGCGCACCATCTTCTTCAAGGACGACGGCAACTACAAGA
CCCGCGCCGAGGTGAAGTTCGAGGGCGACACCCTGGTGAACCGCATCGAGCTGAAGGGCATCGACTTCAA
GGAGGACGGCAACATCCTGGGGCACAAGCTGGAGTACAACTACAACAGCCACAACGTCTATATCATGGCC
GACAAGCAGAAGAACGGCATCAAGGTGAACTTCAAGATCCGCCACAACATCGAGGACGGCAGCGTGCAGC
TCGCCGACCACTACCAGCAGAACACCCCCATCGGCGACGGCCCCGTGCTGCTGCCCGACAACCACTACCT
GAGCACCCAGTCCGCCCTGAGCAAAGACCCCAACGAGAAGCGCGATCACATGGTCCTGCTGGAGTTCGTG
ACCGCCGCCGGGATCACTCTCGGCATGGACGAGCTGTACAAGGAATTCTAACTAGAGCTCGCTGATCAGC
CTCGACTGTGCCTTCTAGTTGCCAGCCATCTGTTGTTTGCCCCTCCCCCGTGCCTTCCTTGACCCTGGAA
GGTGCCACTCCCACTGTCCTTTCCTAATAAAATGAGGAAATTGCATCGCATTGTCTGAGTAGGTGTCATT
CTATTCTGGGGGGTGGGGTGGGGCAGGACAGCAAGGGGGAGGATTGGGAAGAGAATAGCAGGCATGCTGG
GGAGCGGCCGCAGGAACCCCTAGTGATGGAGTTGGCCACTCCCTCTCTGCGCGCTCGCTCGCTCACTGAG
GCCGGGCGACCAAAGGTCGCCCGACGCCCGGGCTTTGCCCGGGCGGCCTCAGTGAGCGAGCGAGCGCGCA
GCTGCCTGCAGGGGCGCCTGATGCGGTATTTTCTCCTTACGCATCTGTGCGGTATTTCACACCGCATA
[95 nt withheld, positions 1469-1563]
T
[46 nt withheld, positions 1565-1610]
C
[141 nt withheld, positions 1612-1752]
CCTTTGACGTTGGAGTCCACGTTCTTT
[37 nt withheld, positions 1780-1816]
ACTCTATCTCGGGCTATTCTTTTGATTTATAAGGGATTTTGCCGATTTCGGTCTATTGGTTAAAAAATGA
GCTGATTTAACAAAAATTTAACGCGAATTTTAACAAAATATTAACGTTTACAATTTTATGGTGCACTCTC
AGTACAATCTGCTCTGATGCCGCATAGTTAAGCCAGCCCCGACACCCGCCAACACCCGCTGACGCGCCCT
GACGGGCTTGTCTGCTCCCGGCATCCGCTTACAGACAAGCTGTGACCGTCTCCGGGAGCTGCATGTGTCA
GAGGTTTTCACCGTCATCACCGAAACGCGCGAGACGAAAGGGCCTCGTGATACGCCTATTTTTATAGGTT
AATGTCATGATAATAATGGTTTCTTAGACGTCAGGTGGCACTTTTCGGGGAAATGTGCGCGGAACCCCTA
TTTGTTTATTTTTCTAAATACATTCAAATATGTATCCGCTCATGAGACAATAACCCTGATAAATGCTTCA
ATAATATTGAAAAAGGAAGAGTATGAGTATTCAACATTTCCGTGTCGCCCTTATTCCCTTTTTTGCGGCA
TTTTGCCTTCCTGTTTTTGCTCACCCAGAAACGCTGGTGAAAGTAAAAGATGCTGAAGATCAGTTGGGTG
CACGAGTGGGTTACATCGAACTGGATCTCAACAGCGGTAAGATCCTTGAGAGTTTTCGCCCCGAAGAACG
TTTTCCAATGATGAGCACTTTTAAAGTTCTGCTATGTGGCGCGGTATTATCCCGTATTGACGCCGGGCAA
GAGCAACTCGGTCGCCGCATACACTATTCTCAGAATGACTTGGTTGAGTACTCACCAGTCACAGAAAAGC
ATCTTACGGATGGCATGACAGTAAGAGAATTATGCAGTGCTGCCATAACCATGAGTGATAACACTGCGGC
CAACTTACTTCTGACAACGATCGGAGGACCGAAGGAGCTAACCGCTTTTTTGCACAACATGGGGGATCAT
GTAACTCGCCTTGATCGTTGGGAACCGGAGCTGAATGAAGCCATACCAAACGACGAGCGTGACACCACGA
TGCCTGTAGCAATGGCAACAACGTTGCGCAAACTATTAACTGGCGAACTACTTACTCTAGCTTCCCGGCA
ACAATTAATAGACTGGATGGAGGCGGATAAAGTTGCAGGACCACTTCTGCGCTCGGCCCTTCCGGCTGGC
TGGTTTATTGCTGATAAATCTGGAGCCGGTGAGCGTGGAAGCCGCGGTATCATTGCAGCACTGGGGCCAG
ATGGTAAGCCCTCCCGTATCGTAGTTATCTACACGACGGGGAGTCAGGCAACTATGGATGAACGAAATAG
ACAGATCGCTGAGATAGGTGCCTCACTGATTAAGCATTGGTAACTGTCAGACCAAGTTTACTCATATATA
CTTTAGATTGATTTAAAACTTCATTTTTAATTTAAAAGGATCTAGGTGAAGATCCTTTTTGATAATCTCA
TGACCAAAATCCCTTAACGTGAGTTTTCGTTCCACTGAGCGTCAGACCCCGTAGAAAAGATCAAAGGATC
TTCTTGAGATCCTTTTTTTCTGCGCGTAATCTGCTGCTTGCAAACAAAAAAACCACCGCTACCAGCGGTG
GTTTGTTTGCCGGATCAAGAGCTACCAACTCTTTTTCCGAAGGTAACTGGCTTCAGCAGAGCGCAGATAC
CAAATACTGTTCTTCTAGTGTAGCCGTAGTTAGGCCACCACTTCAAGAACTCTGTAGCACCGCCTACATA
CCTCGCTCTGCTAATCCTGTTACCAGTGGCTGCTGCCAGTGGCGATAAGTCGTGTCTTACCGGGTTGGAC
TCAAGACGATAGTTACCGGATAAGGCGCAGCGGTCGGGCTGAACGGGGGGTTCGTGCACACAGCCCAGCT
TGGAGCGAACGACCTACACCGAACTGAGATACCTACAGCGTGAGCTATGAGAAAGCGCCACGCTTCCCGA
AGGGAGAAAGGCGGACAGGTATCCGGTAAGCGGCAGGGTCGGAACAGGAGAGCGCACGAGGGAGCTTCCA
GGGGGAAACGCCTGGTATCTTTATAGTCCTGTCGGGTTTCGCCACCTCTGACTTGAGCGTCGATTTTTGT
GATGCTCGTCAGGGGGGCGGAGCCTATGGAAAAACGCCAGCAACGCGGCCTTTTTACGGTTCCTGGCCTT
TTGCTGGCCTTTTGCTCACATGTGAGGGCCTATTTCCCATGATTCCTTCATATTTGCATATACGATACAA
GGCTGTTAGAGAGATAATTGGAATTAATTTGACTGTAAACACAAAGATATTAGTACAAAATACGTGACGT
AGAAAGTAATAATTTCTTGGGTAGTTTGCAGTTTTAAAATTATGTTTTAAAATGGACTATCATATGCTTA
CCGTAACTTGAAAGTATTTCGATTTCTTGGCTTTATATATCTTGTGGAAAGGACGAAACACCGCGGTGGC
GGCCGTTTTTCGGGTTTTAGAGCTAGAAATAGCAAGTTAAAATAAGGCTAGTCCGTTATCAACTTGAAAA
AGTGGCACCGAGTCGGTGCTTTTTTGTTTTAGAGCTAGAAATAGCAAGTTAAAATAAGGCTAGTCCGTTT
TTAGCGCGTGCGCCAATTCTGCAGACAAATGGCTCTAGAGGTACCCGTTACATAACTTACGGTAAATGGC
CCGCCTGGCTGACCGCCCAACGACCCCCGCCCATTGACGTCAATAGTAACGCCAATAGGGACTTTCCATT
GACGTCAATGGGTGGAGTATTTACGGTAAACTGCCCACTTGGCAGTACATCAAGTGTATCATATGCCAAG
TACGCCCCCTATTGACGTCAATGACGGTAAATGGCCCGCCTGGCATTGTGCCCAGTACATGACCTTATGG
GACTTTCCTACTTGGCAGTACATCTACGTATTAGTCATCGCTATTACCATGGTCGAGGTGAGCCCCACGT
TCTGCTTCACTCTCCCCATCTCCCCCCCCTCCCCACCCCCAATTTTGTATTTATTTATTTTTTAATTATT
TTGTGCAGCGATGGGGGCGGGGGGGGGGGGGGGCGCGCGCCAGGCGGGGCGGGGCGGGGCGAGGGGCGGG
GCGGGGCGAGGCGGAGAGGTGCGGCGGCAGCCAATCAGAGCGGCGCGCTCCGAAAGTTTCCTTTTATGGC
GAGGCGGCGGCGGCGGCGGCCCTATAAAAAGCGAAGCGCGCGGCGGGCGGGAGTCGCTGCGCGCTGCCTT
CGCCCCGTGCCCCGCTCCGCCGCCGCCTCGCGCCGCCCGCCCCGGCTCTGACTGACCGCGTTACTCCCAC
AGGTGAGCGGGCGGGACGGCCCTTCTCCTCCGGGCTGTAATTAGCTGAGCAAGAGGTAAGGGTTTAAGGG
ATGGTTGGTTGGTGGGGTATTAATGTTTAATTACCTGGAGCACCTGCCTGAAATCACTTTTTTTCAGGTT
GGACCGGTGCCACCATGGACTATAAGGACCACGACGGAGACTACAAGGATCATGATATTGATTACAAAGA
CGATGACGATAAGATGGCCCCAAAGAAGAAGCGGAAGGTCGGTATCCACGGAGTCCCAGCAGCCGACAAG
AAGTACAGCATCGGCCTGGACATCGGCACCAACTCTGTGGGCTGGGCCGTGATCACCGACGAGTACAAGG
TGCCCAGCAAGAAATTCAAGGTGCTGGGCAACACCGACCGGCACAGCATCAAGAAGAACCTGATCGGAGC
CCTGCTGTTCGACAGCGGCGAAACAGCCGAGGCCACCCGGCTGAAGAGAACCGCCAGAAGAAGATACACC
AGACGGAAGAACCGGATCTGCTATCTGCAAGAGATCTTCAGCAACGAGATGGCCAAGGTGGACGACAGCT
TCTTCCACAGACTGGAAGAGTCCTTCCTGGTGGAAGAGGATAAGAAGCACGAGCGGCACCCCATCTTCGG
CAACATCGTGGACGAGGTGGCCTACCACGAGAAGTACCCCACCATCTACCACCTGAGAAAGAAACTGGTG
GACAGCACCGACAAGGCCGACCTGCGGCTGATCTATCTGGCCCTGGCCCACATGATCAAGTTCCGGGGCC
ACTTCCTGATCGAGGGCGACCTGAACCCCGACAACAGCGACGTGGACAAGCTGTTCATCCAGCTGGTGCA
GACCTACAACCAGCTGTTCGAGGAAAACCCCATCAACGCCAGCGGCGTGGACGCCAAGGCCATCCTGTCT
GCCAGACTGAGCAAGAGCAGACGGCTGGAAAATCTGATCGCCCAGCTGCCCGGCGAGAAGAAGAATGGCC
TGTTCGGAAACCTGATTGCCCTGAGCCTGGGCCTGACCCCCAACTTCAAGAGCAACTTCGACCTGGCCGA
GGATGCCAAACTGCAGCTGAGCAAGGACACCTACGACGACGACCTGGACAACCTGCTGGCCCAGATCGGC
GACCAGTACGCCGACCTGTTTCTGGCCGCCAAGAACCTGTCCGACGCCATCCTGCTGAGCGACATCCTGA
GAGTGAACACCGAGATCACCAAGGCCCCCCTGAGCGCCTCTATGATCAAGAGATACGACGAGCACCACCA
GGACCTGACCCTGCTGAAAGCTCTCGTGCGGCAGCAGCTGCCTGAGAAGTACAAAGAGATTTTCTTCGAC
CAGAGCAAGAACGGCTACGCCGGCTACATTGACGGCGGAGCCAGCCAGGAAGAGTTCTACAAGTTCATCA
AGCCCATCCTGGAAAAGATGGACGGCACCGAGGAACTGCTCGTGAAGCTGAACAGAGAGGACCTGCTGCG
GAAGCAGCGGACCTTCGACAACGGCAGCATCCCCCACCAGATCCACCTGGGAGAGCTGCACGCCATTCTG
CGGCGGCAGGAAGATTTTTACCCATTCCTGAAGGACAACCGGGAAAAGATCGAGAAGATCCTGACCTTCC
GCATCCCCTACTACGTGGGCCCTCTGGCCAGGGGAAACAGCAGATTCGCCTGGATGACCAGAAAGAGCGA
GGAAACCATCACCCCCTGGAACTTCGAGGAAGTGGTGGACAAGGGCGCTTCCGCCCAGAGCTTCATCGAG
CGGATGACCAACTTCGATAAGAACCTGCCCAACGAGAAGGTGCTGCCCAAGCACAGCCTGCTGTACGAGT
ACTTCACCGTGTATAACGAGCTGACCAAAGTGAAATACGTGACCGAGGGAATGAGAAAGCCCGCCTTCCT
GAGCGGCGAGCAGAAAAAGGCCATCGTGGACCTGCTGTTCAAGACCAACCGGAAAGTGACCGTGAAGCAG
CTGAAAGAGGACTACTTCAAGAAAATCGAGTGCTTCGACTCCGTGGAAATCTCCGGCGTGGAAGATCGGT
TCAACGCCTCCCTGGGCACATACCACGATCTGCTGAAAATTATCAAGGACAAGGACTTCCTGGACAATGA
GGAAAACGAGGACATTCTGGAAGATATCGTGCTGACCCTGACACTGTTTGAGGACAGAGAGATGATCGAG
GAACGGCTGAAAACCTATGCCCACCTGTTCGACGACAAAGTGATGAAGCAGCTGAAGCGGCGGAGATACA
CCGGCTGGGGCAGGCTGAGCCGGAAGCTGATCAACGGCATCCGGGACAAGCAGTCCGGCAAGACAATCCT
GGATTTCCTGAAGTCCGACGGCTTCGCCAACAGAAACTTCATGCAGCTGATCCACGACGACAGCCTGACC
TTTAAAGAGGACATCCAGAAAGCCCAGGTGTCCGGCCAGGGCGATAGCCTGCACGAGCACATTGCCAATC
TGGCCGGCAGCCCCGCCATTAAGAAGGGCATCCTGCAGACAGTGAAGGTGGTGGACGAGCTCGTGAAAGT
GATGGGCCGGCACAAGCCCGAGAACATCGTGATCGAAATGGCCAGAGAGAACCAGACCACCCAGAAGGGA
CAGAAGAACAGCCGCGAGAGAATGAAGCGGATCGAAGAGGGCATCAAAGAGCTGGGCAGCCAGATCCTGA
AAGAACACCCCGTGGAAAACACCCAGCTGCAGAACGAGAAGCTGTACCTGTACTACCTGCAGAATGGGCG
GGATATGTACGTGGACCAGGAACTGGACATCAACCGGCTGTCCGACTACGATGTGGACCATATCGTGCCT
CAGAGCTTTCTGAAGGACGACTCCATCGACAACAAGGTGCTGACCAGAAGCGACAAGAACCGGGGCAAGA
GCGACAACGTGCCCTCCGAAGAGGTCGTGAAGAAGATGAAGAACTACTGGCGGCAGCTGCTGAACGCCAA
GCTGATTACCCAGAGAAAGTTCGACAATCTGACCAAGGCCGAGAGAGGCGGCCTGAGCGAACTGGATAAG
GCCGGCTTCATCAAGAGACAGCTGGTGGAAACCCGGCAGATCACAAAGCACGTGGCACAGATCCTGGACT
CCCGGATGAACACTAAGTACGACGAGAATGACAAGCTGATCCGGGAAGTGAAAGTGATCACCCTGAAGTC
CAAGCTGGTGTCCGATTTCCGGAAGGATTTCCAGTTTTACAAAGTGCGCGAGATCAACAACTACCACCAC
GCCCACGACGCCTACCTGAACGCCGTCGTGGGAACCGCCCTGATCAAAAAGTACCCTAAGCTGGAAAGCG
AGTTCGTGTACGGCGACTACAAGGTGTACGACGTGCGGAAGATGATCGCCAAGAGCGAGCAGGAAATCGG
CAAGGCTACCGCCAAGTACTTCTTCTACAGCAACATCATGAACTTTTTCAAGACCGAGATTACCCTGGCC
AACGGCGAGATCCGGAAGCGGCCTCTGATCGAGACAAACGGCGAAACCGGGGAGATCGTGTGGGATAAGG
GCCGGGATTTTGCCACCGTGCGGAAAGTGCTGAGCATGCCCCAAGTGAATATCGTGAAAAAGACCGAGGT
GCAGACAGGCGGCTTCAGCAAAGAGTCTATCCTGCCCAAGAGGAACAGCGATAAGCTGATCGCCAGAAAG
AAGGACTGGGACCCTAAGAAGTACGGCGGCTTCGACAGCCCCACCGTGGCCTATTCTGTGCTGGTGGTGG
CCAAAGTGGAAAAGGGCAAGTCCAAGAAACTGAAGAGTGTGAAAGAGCTGCTGGGGATCACCATCATGGA
AAGAAGCAGCTTCGAGAAGAATCCCATCGACTTTCTGGAAGCCAAGGGCTACAAAGAAGTGAAAAAGGAC
CTGATCATCAAGCTGCCTAAGTACTCCCTGTTCGAGCTGGAAAACGGCCGGAAGAGAATGCTGGCCTCTG
CCGGCGAACTGCAGAAGGGAAACGAACTGGCCCTGCCCTCCAAATATGTGAACTTCCTGTACCTGGCCAG
CCACTATGAGAAGCTGAAGGGCTCCCCCGAGGATAATGAGCAGAAACAGCTGTTTGTGGAACAGCACAAG
CACTACCTGGACGAGATCATCGAGCAGATCAGCGAGTTCTCCAAGAGAGTGATCCTGGCCGACGCTAATC
TGGACAAAGTGCTGTCCGCCTACAACAAGCACCGGGATAAGCCCATCAGAGAGC
Features (pLannotate 1.2.2; 20 found; start..end, strand, type, name):
    192..239     +  CDS            nucleoplasmin NLS: bipartite nuclear localization signal from nucleoplasmin
    309..1022    +  CDS            EGFP: EGFP is a basic (constitutively fluorescent) green fluorescent protein published in 1996, derived from Aequorea victoria. It is reported to be a rapidly-maturing weak dimer with moderate acid sensitivity.
   1056..1167    +  polyA_signal   bGH poly(A) signal: bovine growth hormone polyadenylation signal
   1272..1412    +  repeat_region  AAV2 ITR: inverted terminal repeat of adeno-associated virus serotype 2 inverted
   1417..1468    -  misc_feature   bom (fragment): basis of mobility region from pBR322
   1487..1942    +  rep_origin     f1 ori (sequence partly withheld): f1 bacteriophage origin of replication; arrow indicates direction of (+) strand synthesis
   1943..1992    -  misc_feature   bom (fragment): basis of mobility region from pBR322
   2094..2129    -  CDS            rop (fragment): Rop protein, which maintains plasmids at low copy number; rop
   2224..2328    +  promoter       AmpR promoter: bla
   2329..3189    +  CDS            AmpR: β-lactamase; bla; confers resistance to ampicillin, carbenicillin, and related antibiotics
   3360..3948    +  rep_origin     ori: high-copy-number ColE1/pMB1/pBR322/pUC origin of replication
   4010..4250    +  promoter       U6 promoter: RNA polymerase III promoter for human U6 snRNA
   4255..4271    +  misc_feature   MCS (fragment): pBluescript multiple cloning site
   4280..4355    +  misc_RNA       gRNA scaffold: guide RNA scaffold for the Streptococcus pyogenes CRISPR/Cas9 system
   4362..4405    +  misc_RNA       gRNA scaffold (fragment): guide RNA scaffold for the Streptococcus pyogenes CRISPR/Cas9 system
   4452..4737    +  enhancer       CMV enhancer: human cytomegalovirus immediate early enhancer; contains an 18-bp deletion relative to the standard CMV enhancer
   4739..5015    +  promoter       chicken β-actin promoter: No description available
   5016..5243    +  intron         hybrid intron: hybrid between chicken β-actin (CBA) and minute virus of mice (MMV) introns (Gray et al., 2011)
   5381..6982    +  CDS            Cas9(N): N-terminal portion of Streptococcus pyogenes Cas9 (Zetsche et al., 2015)
   6983..191     +  CDS            Cas9(C) (across the origin): C-terminal portion of Streptococcus pyogenes Cas9 (Zetsche et al., 2015)
