[The description below was written by a language model from this plasmid's Addgene catalogue record and pLannotate feature annotations shown in this document.]
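Description:
pSpCas9 (BB)-2A-GFP-RB1sg is a mammalian expression plasmid built on the all-in-one pSpCas9 (BB)-2A-GFP CRISPR backbone, carrying a single guide RNA directed against the human RB1 gene. It is propagated in E. coli using a high-copy ColE1/pUC-type origin and selected with ampicillin through the bla (AmpR) cassette. An f1 phage origin and a single annotated AAV2 ITR are also present as backbone elements.

The plasmid contains two expression units. A human U6 RNA polymerase III promoter drives the guide, with the 20-nt RB1-targeting spacer placed immediately upstream of the Streptococcus pyogenes gRNA scaffold. A hybrid promoter made of the CMV enhancer, chicken β-actin promoter and a hybrid intron drives S. pyogenes Cas9. The annotation tool splits Cas9 into N- and C-terminal portions that abut to form one continuous coding region spanning the sequence origin. Cas9 is followed by a nucleoplasmin nuclear localization signal and EGFP, and the unit ends in a bGH polyadenylation signal. As the backbone name indicates, EGFP is linked through a 2A peptide, so transfected cells fluoresce green and can be identified or sorted. The record also lists a 3xFLAG tag on Cas9, although neither the 2A nor the FLAG element is annotated in the feature table.

The construct is intended for Cas9-mediated disruption of RB1 in human cells, in the context of work on RB1-negative tumours. Two inconsistencies in the record should be noted. The tag field refers to a "gamma-tubulin sgRNA", which conflicts with the stated RB1 insert. The sequenced record is 9,290 nt, whereas the catalogue total is 9,309 bp.
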