Addgene plasmid #229857: pSpCas9 (BB)-2A-GFP-RB1sg
Purpose: single guide RNA targeting human RB1 gene
Depositing lab: Maria Alvarado-Kristensson. Depositing organization: Lund University. Publication: Targeting TUBG1 in RB1-negative tumors. Lindstrom L, Zhou J, Villoutreix BO, Malycheva D, Otrocka M, Gustavsson AL, Lundback T, Bliman D, Shameem MA, Straw M, Riesbeck K, Olsson R, Alvarado-Kristensson M. FASEB J. 2025 Mar 15;39(5):e70431. doi: 10.1096/fj.202403180RR. PubMed 40019206.
Backbone
  Vector backbone: pSpCas9 (BB)-2A-GFP
  Backbone manufacturer: Dr. Zhang
  Backbone size w/o insert (bp): 9289
  Total vector size (bp): 9309
  Vector type: Mammalian Expression
Growth in bacteria
  Bacterial resistance: Ampicillin, 100 μg/mL
  Growth temperature: 37°C
  Growth strain: DH5alpha
  Copy number: Unknown
Gene/Insert
  Gene/Insert name: RB1sgRNA (alt name: RB1)
  gRNA/shRNA sequence: CCGAAAAACGGCCGCCACCG
  Species: H. sapiens (human)
  Entrez Gene: RB1 (a.k.a. OSRC, PPP1R130, RB, p105-Rb, p110-RB1, pRb, pp110)
  Tag / fusion protein: The gamma-tubulin sgRNA is coexpressed with 3xFLAG-Cas9-GFP
Terms and licenses: Academic/Nonprofit Terms; Industry Terms: Not Available to Industry
How to cite: pSpCas9 (BB)-2A-GFP-RB1sg was a gift from Maria Alvarado-Kristensson (Addgene plasmid # 229857 ; http://n2t.net/addgene:229857 ; RRID:Addgene_229857)
