>Addgene plasmid #229857 | pSpCas9 (BB)-2A-GFP-RB1sg | depositor partial sequence | sequence record 451871 | Insert
CACCGCGGTGGCGGCCGTTTTTCGG
